>Addgene plasmid #89104 | pCMV-hARdeltaNH2-6 | addgene full sequence | sequence record 176134 | Addgene NGS Result
GACATTGATTATTGACTAGTTATTAATAGTAATCAATTACGGGGTCATTAGTTCATAGCCCATATATGGA
GTTCCGCGTTACATAACTTACGGTAAATGGCCCGCCTGGCTGACCGCCCAACGACCCCCGCCCATTGACG
TCAATAATGACGTATGTTCCCATAGTAACGCCAATAGGGACTTTCCATTGACGTCAATGGGTGGAGTATT
TACGGTAAACTGCCCACTTGGCAGTACATCAAGTGTATCATATGCCAAGTCCGCCCCCTATTGACGTCAA
TGACGGTAAATGGCCCGCCTGGCATTATGCCCAGTACATGACCTTACGGGACTTTCCTACTTGGCAGTAC
ATCTACGTATTAGTCATCGCTATTACCATGGTGATGCGGTTTTGGCAGTACACCAATGGGCGTGGATAGC
GGTTTGACTCACGGGGATTTCCAAGTCTCCACCCCATTGACGTCAATGGGAGTTTGTTTTGGCACCAAAA
TCAACGGGACTTTCCAAAATGTCGTAATAACCCCGCCCCGTTGACGCAAATGGGCGGTAGGCGTGTACGG
TGGGAGGTCTATATAAGCAGAGCTCGTTTAGTGAACCGTCAGAATTCAGATCTGGTACCCTGGCGGCATG
GTGAGCAGAGTGCCCTATCCCAGTCCCACTTGTGTCAAAAGCGAAATGGGCCCCTGGATGGATAGCTACT
CCGGACCTTACGGGGACATGCGTTTGGAGACTGCCAGGGACCATGTTTTGCCCATTGACTATTACTTTCC
ACCCCAGAAGACCTGCCTGATCTGTGGAGATGAAGCTTCTGGGTGTCACTATGGAGCTCTCACATGTGGA
AGCTGCAAGGTCTTCTTCAAAAGAGCCGCTGAAGGGAAACAGAAGTACCTGTGCGCCAGCAGAAATGATT
GCACTATTGATAAATTCCGAAGGAAAAATTGTCCATCTTGTCGTCTTCGGAAATGTTATGAAGCAGGGAT
GACTCTGGGAGCCCGGAAGCTGAAGAAACTTGGTAATCTGAAACTACAGGAGGAAGGAGAGGCTTCCAGC
ACCACCAGCCCCACTGAGGAGACAACCCAGAAGCTGACAGTGTCACACATTGAAGGCTATGAATGTCAGC
CCATCTTTCTGAATGTCCTGGAAGCCATTGAGCCAGGTGTAGTGTGTGCTGGACACGACAACAACCAGCC
CGACTCCTTTGCAGCCTTGCTCTCTAGCCTCAATGAACTGGGAGAGAGACAGCTTGTACACGTGGTCAAG
TGGGCCAAGGCCTTGCCTGGCTTCCGCAACTTACACGTGGACGACCAGATGGCTGTCATTCAGTACTCCT
GGATGGGGCTCATGGTGTTTGCCATGGGCTGGCGATCCTTCACCAATGTCAACTCCAGGATGCTCTACTT
CGCCCCTGATCTGGTTTTCAATGAGTACCGCATGCACAAGTCCCGGATGTACAGCCAGTGTGTCCGAATG
AGGCACCTCTCTCAAGAGTTTGGATGGCTCCAAATCACCCCCCAGGAATTCCTGTGCATGAAAGCACTGC
TACTCTTCAGCATTATTCCAGTGGATGGGCTGAAAAATCAAAAATTCTTTGATGAACTTCGAATGAACTA
CATCAAGGAACTCGATCGTATCATTGCATGCAAAAGAAAAAATCCCACATCCTGCTCAAGACGCTTCTAC
CAGCTCACCAAGCTCCTGGACTCCGTGCAGCCTATTGCGAGAGAGCTGCATCAGTTCACTTTTGACCTGC
TAATCAAGTCACACATGGTGAGCGTGGACTTTCCGGAAATGATGGCAGAGATCATCTCTGTGCAAGTGCC
CAAGATCCTTTCTGGGAAAGTCAAGCCCATCTATTTCCACACCCAGTGAAGCATTGGAAACCCTATTTCC
CCACCCCAGCTCATGCCCCCTTTCAGATGTCTTCTGCCTGTTATAACTCTGCACTACTCCTCTGCAGTGC
CTTGGGGAATTTCCTCTATTGATGTACAGTCTGTCATGAGCTTGCATGCCTGCAGGTCGACTCTAGAGGA
TCCCGGGTGGCATCCCTGTGACCCCTCCCCAGTGCCTCTCCTGGCCCTGGAAGTTGCCACTCCAGTGCCC
ACCAGCCTTGTCCTAATAAAATTAAGTTGCATCATTTTGTCTGACTAGGTGTCCTTCTATAATATTATGG
GGTGGAGGGGGGTGGTATGGAGCAAGGGGCAAGTTGGGAAGACAACCTGTAGGGCCTGCGGGGTCTATTG
GGAACCAAGCTGGAGTGCAGTGGCACAATCTTGGCTCACTGCAATCTCCGCCTCCTGGGTTCAAGCGATT
CTCCTGCCTCAGCCTCCCGAGTTGTTGGGATTCCAGGCATGCATGACCAGGCTCAGCTAATTTTTGTTTT
TTTGGTAGAGACGGGGTTTCACCATATTGGCCAGGCTGGTCTCCAACTCCTAATCTCAGGTGATCTACCC
ACCTTGGCCTCCCAAATTGCTGGGATTACAGGCGTGAACCACTGCTCCCTTCCCTGTCCTTCTGATTTTA
AAATAACTATACCAGCAGGAGGACGTCCAGACACAGCATAGGCTACCTGGCCATGCCCAACCGGTGGGAC
ATTTGAGTTGCTTGCTTGGCACTGTCCTCTCATGCGTTGGGTCCACTCAGTAGATGCCTGTTGAATTGGG
TACGCGGCCAGCTTGGCTGTGGAATGTGTGTCAGTTAGGGTGTGGAAAGTCCCCAGGCTCCCCAGCAGGC
AGAAGTATGCAAAGCATGCATCTCAATTAGTCAGCAACCAGGTGTGGAAAGTCCCCAGGCTCCCCAGCAG
GCAGAAGTATGCAAAGCATGCATCTCAATTAGTCAGCAACCATAGTCCCGCCCCTAACTCCGCCCATCCC
GCCCCTAACTCCGCCCAGTTCCGCCCATTCTCCGCCCCATGGCTGACTAATTTTTTTTATTTATGCAGAG
GCCGAGGCCGCCTCGGCCTCTGAGCTATTCCAGAAGTAGTGAGGAGGCTTTTTTGGAGGCCTAGGCTTTT
GCAAAAAGCTCCTCGAGGAACTGAAAAACCAGAAAGTTAATTCCCTATAGTGAGTCGTATTAAATTCGTA
ATCATGTCATAGCTGTTTCCTGTGTGAAATTGTTATCCGCTCACAATTCCACACAACATACGAGCCGGAA
GCATAAAGTGTAAAGCCTGGGGTGCCTAATGAGTGAGCTAACTCACATTAATTGCGTTGCGCTCACTGCC
CGCTTTCCAGTCGGGAAACCTGTCGTGCCAGCTGCATTAATGAATCGGCCAACGCGCGGGGAGAGGCGGT
TTGCGTATTGGGCGCTCTTCCGCTTCCTCGCTCACTGACTCGCTGCGCTCGGTCGTTCGGCTGCGGCGAG
CGGTATCAGCTCACTCAAAGGCGGTAATACGGTTATCCACAGAATCAGGGGATAACGCAGGAAAGAACAT
GTGAGCAAAAGGCCAGCAAAAGGCCAGGAACCGTAAAAAGGCCGCGTTGCTGGCGTTTTTCCATAGGCTC
CGCCCCCCTGACGAGCATCACAAAAATCGACGCTCAAGTCAGAGGTGGCGAAACCCGACAGGACTATAAA
GATACCAGGCGTTTCCCCCTGGAAGCTCCCTCGTGCGCTCTCCTGTTCCGACCCTGCCGCTTACCGGATA
CCTGTCCGCCTTTCTCCCTTCGGGAAGCGTGGCGCTTTCTCATAGCTCACGCTGTAGGTATCTCAGTTCG
GTGTAGGTCGTTCGCTCCAAGCTGGGCTGTGTGCACGAACCCCCCGTTCAGCCCGACCGCTGCGCCTTAT
CCGGTAACTATCGTCTTGAGTCCAACCCGGTAAGACACGACTTATCGCCACTGGCAGCAGCCACTGGTAA
CAGGATTAGCAGAGCGAGGTATGTAGGCGGTGCTACAGAGTTCTTGAAGTGGTGGCCTAACTACGGCTAC
ACTAGAAGAACAGTATTTGGTATCTGCGCTCTGCTGAAGCCAGTTACCTTCGGAAAAAGAGTTGGTAGCT
CTTGATCCGGCAAACAAACCACCGCTGGTAGCGGTGGTTTTTTTGTTTGCAAGCAGCAGATTACGCGCAG
AAAAAAAGGATCTCAAGAAGATCCTTTGATCTTTTCTACGGGGTCTGACGCTCAGTGGAACGAAAACTCA
CGTTAAGGGATTTTGGTCATGAGATTATCAAAAAGGATCTTCACCTAGATCCTTTTAAATTAAAAATGAA
GTTTTAAATCAATCTAAAGTATATATGAGTAAACTTGGTCTGACAGTTACCAATGCTTAATCAGTGAGGC
ACCTATCTCAGCGATCTGTCTATTTCGTTCATCCATAGTTGCCTGACTCCCCGTCGTGTAGATAACTACG
ATACGGGAGGGCTTACCATCTGGCCCCAGTGCTGCAATGATACCGCGAGACCCACGCTCACCGGCTCCAG
ATTTATCAGCAATAAACCAGCCAGCCGGAAGGGCCGAGCGCAGAAGTGGTCCTGCAACTTTATCCGCCTC
CATCCAGTCTATTAATTGTTGCCGGGAAGCTAGAGTAAGTAGTTCGCCAGTTAATAGTTTGCGCAACGTT
GTTGCCATTGCTACAGGCATCGTGGTGTCACGCTCGTCGTTTGGTATGGCTTCATTCAGCTCCGGTTCCC
AACGATCAAGGCGAGTTACATGATCCCCCATGTTGTGCAAAAAAGCGGTTAGCTCCTTCGGTCCTCCGAT
CGTTGTCAGAAGTAAGTTGGCCGCAGTGTTATCACTCATGGTTATGGCAGCACTGCATAATTCTCTTACT
GTCATGCCATCCGTAAGATGCTTTTCTGTGACTGGTGAGTACTCAACCAAGTCATTCTGAGAATAGTGTA
TGCGGCGACCGAGTTGCTCTTGCCCGGCGTCAATACGGGATAATACCGCGCCACATAGCAGAACTTTAAA
AGTGCTCATCATTGGAAAACGTTCTTCGGGGCGAAAACTCTCAAGGATCTTACCGCTGTTGAGATCCAGT
TCGATGTAACCCACTCGTGCACCCAACTGATCTTCAGCATCTTTTACTTTCACCAGCGTTTCTGGGTGAG
CAAAAACAGGAAGGCAAAATGCCGCAAAAAAGGGAATAAGGGCGACACGGAAATGTTGAATACTCATACT
CTTCCTTTTTCAATATTATTGAAGCATTTATCAGGGTTATTGTCTCATGAGCGGATACATATTTGAATGT
ATTTAGAAAAATAAACAAATAGGGGTTCCGCGCACATTTCCCCGAAAAGTGCCACCTG
[124 nt withheld, positions 5239-5362]
C
[91 nt withheld, positions 5364-5454]
A
[49 nt withheld, positions 5456-5504]
CCTTTGACGTTGGAGTCCACGTTCTTT
[37 nt withheld, positions 5532-5568]
ACCCTATCTCGGTCTATTCTTTTGATTTATAAGGGATTTTGCCGATTTCGGCCTATTGGTTAAAAAATGA
GCTGATTTAACAAAAATTTAACGCGAATTTTAACAAAATATTAACGCTTACAATTTCCATTCGCCATTCA
GGCTGCGCAACTGTTGGGAAGGGCGATCGGTGCGGGCCTCTTCGCTATTACGCCAGCTGGCGAAAGGGGG
ATGTGCTGCAAGGCGATTAAGTTGGGTAACGCCAGGGTTTTCCCAGTCACGACGTTGTAAAACGACGGCC
AGTGCCAAGCTGATCTATACATTGAATCAATATTGGCAATTAGCCATATTAGTCATTGGTTATATAGCAT
AAATCAATATTGGCTATTGGCCATTGCATACGTTGTATCTATATCATAATATGTACATTTATATTGGCTC
ATGTCCAATATGACCGCCATGTT
Features (pLannotate 1.2.2; 16 found; start..end, strand, type, name):
      1..380     +  enhancer       CMV enhancer: human cytomegalovirus immediate early enhancer
    382..581     +  promoter       CMV promoter: human cytomegalovirus (CMV) immediate early promoter
    610..1866    +  CDS            AR (fragment): ANDR_PANTR - Also known as NR3C4. Experimental evidence at protein level: Swiss-Prot protein existence level 1. Steroid hormone receptors are ligand-activated transcription factors that regulate eukaryotic gene expression and affect cellular proliferation and differentiation in target tissues. Transcription factor activity is modulated by bound coactivator and corepressor proteins like ZBTB7A that recruits NCOR1 and NCOR2 to the androgen response elements/ARE on target genes, negatively regulating androgen receptor signaling and androgen-induced cell proliferation. Transcription activation is
   1999..2034    -  misc_feature   MCS (fragment): pUC18/19 multiple cloning site
   2035..2657    +  polyA_signal   hGH poly(A) signal: human growth hormone polyadenylation signal
   2686..3015    +  promoter       SV40 promoter: SV40 enhancer and early promoter
   3054..3072    -  promoter       T7 promoter: promoter for bacteriophage T7 RNA polymerase
   3110..3126    -  protein_bind   lac operator: The lac repressor binds to the lac operator to inhibit transcription in E. coli. This inhibition can be relieved by adding lactose or isopropyl-β-D-thiogalactopyranoside (IPTG). lac repressor encoded by lacI
   3134..3164    -  promoter       lac promoter: promoter for the E. coli lac operon
   3179..3200    -  protein_bind   CAP binding site: CAP binding activates transcription in the presence of cAMP. E. coli catabolite activator protein
   3213..3305    -  CDS            lacI (fragment): lac repressor; lacI; The lac repressor binds to the lac operator to inhibit transcription in E. coli. This inhibition can be relieved by adding lactose or isopropyl-β-D-thiogalactopyranoside (IPTG).
   3488..4076    -  rep_origin     ori: high-copy-number ColE1/pMB1/pBR322/pUC origin of replication
   4247..5107    -  CDS            AmpR: β-lactamase; bla; confers resistance to ampicillin, carbenicillin, and related antibiotics
   5108..5212    -  promoter       AmpR promoter: bla
   5239..5667    +  rep_origin     f1 ori (sequence partly withheld): f1 bacteriophage origin of replication; arrow indicates direction of (+) strand synthesis
   5698..5852    -  CDS            lacZα (fragment): LacZα fragment of β-galactosidase; lacZ fragment
