[The description below was written by a language model from this plasmid's Addgene catalogue record and pLannotate feature annotations shown in this document.]
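Description:
pCMV-hARdeltaNH2-6 is a mammalian expression plasmid built on the pCMV5 backbone that produces an amino-terminally truncated human androgen receptor (AR, NR3C4). The insert of about 1.4 kb, cloned between KpnI and BamHI sites, encodes residues 507-919, which the record describes as the DNA-binding domain plus the ligand-binding domain; the large NH2-terminal region of the receptor is deleted. In the 6,011-nt sequenced record, the AR coding fragment lies directly downstream of the human cytomegalovirus immediate-early enhancer and promoter and is followed by a remnant of a pUC-type polylinker and the human growth hormone polyadenylation signal, forming a simple constitutive expression cassette. The annotation tool matched the coding region to the chimpanzee AR protein entry, which reflects database similarity; the catalogue lists the insert as human. No epitope tag or reporter is annotated.

The remainder of the plasmid is standard backbone. An SV40 enhancer/early promoter region sits after the poly(A) signal; no mammalian selection marker is annotated downstream of it, so the plasmid is suited to transient transfection. Propagation in E. coli relies on a high-copy ColE1/pUC-type origin and β-lactamase (ampicillin resistance) expressed from its own promoter, and an f1 origin permits single-stranded DNA production. Residual lac elements (lac promoter, operator, CAP site, lacI and lacZα fragments) and a T7 promoter are cloning-vector remnants. The construct belongs to a deletion series used to map transcriptional activation and nuclear targeting signals of the human androgen receptor, here allowing the contribution of the NH2-terminal domain to be assessed by its absence.
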