Addgene plasmid #89104: pCMV-hARdeltaNH2-6
Purpose: mammalian expression of human androgen receptor amino acids 507-919
Depositing lab: Elizabeth Wilson. Publication: Transcriptional activation and nuclear targeting signals of the human androgen receptor. Simental JA, Sar M, Lane MV, French FS, Wilson EM. J Biol Chem. 1991 Jan 5;266(1):510-8. PubMed 1985913.
Backbone
  Vector backbone: pCMV5
  Vector type: Mammalian Expression
Growth in bacteria
  Bacterial resistance: Ampicillin, 100 μg/mL
  Growth temperature: 37°C
  Growth strain: DH5alpha
  Copy number: High Copy
Gene/Insert
  Gene/Insert name: hAR DNA binding domain+ligand binding domain
  Species: H. sapiens (human)
  Insert size (bp): 1400
  Mutation: NH2 terminal deletion, contains amino acids 507-919
  Entrez Gene: AR (a.k.a. AIS, AR8, DHTR, HUMARA, HYSP1, KD, NR3C4, SBMA, SMAX1, TFM)
  Promoter: CMV
  Cloning method: Restriction Enzyme; 5′ cloning site KpnI (unknown if destroyed); 3′ cloning site BamHI (unknown if destroyed)
  Sequencing primers: 5′ CMV-F
Terms and licenses: Academic/Nonprofit Terms; Industry Terms: Not Available to Industry
How to cite: pCMV-hARdeltaNH2-6 was a gift from Elizabeth Wilson (Addgene plasmid # 89104 ; http://n2t.net/addgene:89104 ; RRID:Addgene_89104)
